>Addgene plasmid #133282 | pRRLSIN.cPPT.PGK-GFP-PTS1.WPRE | addgene full sequence | sequence record 261526 | Addgene NGS Result
TGTAGTCTTATGCAATACTCTTGTAGTCTTGCAACATGGTAACGATGAGTTAGCAACATGCCTTACAAGG
AGAGAAAAAGCACCGTGCATGCCGATTGGTGGAAGTAAGGTGGTACGATCGTGCCTTATTAGGAAGGCAA
CAGACGGGTCTGACATGGATTGGACGAACCACTGAATTGCCGCATTGCAGAGATATTGTATTTAAGTGCC
TAGCTCGATACATAAACGGGTCTCTCTGGTTAGACCAGATCTGAGCCTGGGAGCTCTCTGGCTAACTAGG
GAACCCACTGCTTAAGCCTCAATAAAGCTTGCCTTGAGTGCTTCAAGTAGTGTGTGCCCGTCTGTTGTGT
GACTCTGGTAACTAGAGATCCCTCAGACCCTTTTAGTCAGTGTGGAAAATCTCTAGCAGTGGCGCCCGAA
CAGGGACTTGAAAGCGAAAGGGAAACCAGAGGAGCTCTCTCGACGCAGGACTCGGCTTGCTGAAGCGCGC
ACGGCAAGAGGCGAGGGGCGGCGACTGGTGAGTACGCCAAAAATTTTGACTAGCGGAGGCTAGAAGGAGA
GAGATGGGTGCGAGAGCGTCAGTATTAAGCGGGGGAGAATTAGATCGCGATGGGAAAAAATTCGGTTAAG
GCCAGGGGGAAAGAAAAAATATAAATTAAAACATATAGTATGGGCAAGCAGGGAGCTAGAACGATTCGCA
GTTAATCCTGGCCTGTTAGAAACATCAGAAGGCTGTAGACAAATACTGGGACAGCTACAACCATCCCTTC
AGACAGGATCAGAAGAACTTAGATCATTATATAATACAGTAGCAACCCTCTATTGTGTGCATCAAAGGAT
AGAGATAAAAGACACCAAGGAAGCTTTAGACAAGATAGAGGAAGAGCAAAACAAAAGTAAGACCACCGCA
CAGCAAGCGGCCGCTGATCTTCAGACCTGGAGGAGGAGATATGAGGGACAATTGGAGAAGTGAATTATAT
AAATATAAAGTAGTAAAAATTGAACCATTAGGAGTAGCACCCACCAAGGCAAAGAGAAGAGTGGTGCAGA
GAGAAAAAAGAGCAGTGGGAATAGGAGCTTTGTTCCTTGGGTTCTTGGGAGCAGCAGGAAGCACTATGGG
CGCAGCGTCAATGACGCTGACGGTACAGGCCAGACAATTATTGTCTGGTATAGTGCAGCAGCAGAACAAT
TTGCTGAGGGCTATTGAGGCGCAACAGCATCTGTTGCAACTCACAGTCTGGGGCATCAAGCAGCTCCAGG
CAAGAATCCTGGCTGTGGAAAGATACCTAAAGGATCAACAGCTCCTGGGGATTTGGGGTTGCTCTGGAAA
ACTCATTTGCACCACTGCTGTGCCTTGGAATGCTAGTTGGAGTAATAAATCTCTGGAACAGATTTGGAAT
CACACGACCTGGATGGAGTGGGACAGAGAAATTAACAATTACACAAGCTTAATACACTCCTTAATTGAAG
AATCGCAAAACCAGCAAGAAAAGAATGAACAAGAATTATTGGAATTAGATAAATGGGCAAGTTTGTGGAA
TTGGTTTAACATAACAAATTGGCTGTGGTATATAAAATTATTCATAATGATAGTAGGAGGCTTGGTAGGT
TTAAGAATAGTTTTTGCTGTACTTTCTATAGTGAATAGAGTTAGGCAGGGATATTCACCATTATCGTTTC
AGACCCACCTCCCAACCCCGAGGGGACCCGACAGGCCCGAAGGAATAGAAGAAGAAGGTGGAGAGAGAGA
CAGAGACAGATCCATTCGATTAGTGAACGGATCTCGACGGTATCGGTTAACTTTTAAAAGAAAAGGGGGG
ATTGGGGGGTACAGTGCAGGGGAAAGAATAGTAGACATAATAGCAACAGACATACAAACTAAAGAATTAC
AAAAACAAATTACAAAAATTCAAAATTTTATCGATCACGAGACTAGCCTCGAGAAGCTTGATATCGAATT
CCACGGGGTTGGGGTTGCGCCTTTTCCAAGGCAGCCCTGGGTTTGCGCAGGGACGCGGCTGCTCTGGGCG
TGGTTCCGGGAAACGCAGCGGCGCCGACCCTGGGTCTCGCACATTCTTCACGTCCGTTCGCAGCGTCACC
CGGATCTTCGCCGCTACCCTTGTGGGCCCCCCGGCGACGCTTCCTGCTCCGCCCCTAAGTCGGGAAGGTT
CCTTGCGGTTCGCGGCGTGCCGGACGTGACAAACGGAAGCCGCACGTCTCACTAGTACCCTCGCAGACGG
ACAGCGCCAGGGAGCAATGGCAGCGCGCCGACCGCGATGGGCTGTGGCCAATAGCGGCTGCTCAGCAGGG
CGCGCCGAGAGCAGCGGCCGGGAAGGGGCGGTGCGGGAGGCGGGGTGTGGGGCGGTAGTGTGGGCCCTGT
TCCTGCCCGCGCGGTGTTCCGCATTCTGCAAGCCTCCGGAGCGCACGTCGGCAGTCGGCTCCCTCGTTGA
CCGAATCACCGACCTCTCTCCCCAGGGGGATCCACCGGTCGCCACCATGGTGAGCAAGGGCGAGGAGCTG
TTCACCGGGGTGGTGCCCATCCTGGTCGAGCTGGACGGCGACGTAAACGGCCACAAGTTCAGCGTGTCCG
GCGAGGGCGAGGGCGATGCCACCTACGGCAAGCTGACCCTGAAGTTCATCTGCACCACCGGCAAGCTGCC
CGTGCCCTGGCCCACCCTCGTGACCACCCTGACCTACGGCGTGCAGTGCTTCAGCCGCTACCCCGACCAC
ATGAAGCAGCACGACTTCTTCAAGTCCGCCATGCCCGAAGGCTACGTCCAGGAGCGCACCATCTTCTTCA
AGGACGACGGCAACTACAAGACCCGCGCCGAGGTGAAGTTCGAGGGCGACACCCTGGTGAACCGCATCGA
GCTGAAGGGCATCGACTTCAAGGAGGACGGCAACATCCTGGGGCACAAGCTGGAGTACAACTACAACAGC
CACAACGTCTATATCATGGCCGACAAGCAGAAGAACGGCATCAAGGTGAACTTCAAGATCCGCCACAACA
TCGAGGACGGCAGCGTGCAGCTCGCCGACCACTACCAGCAGAACACCCCCATCGGCGACGGCCCCGTGCT
GCTGCCCGACAACCACTACCTGAGCACCCAGTCCGCCCTGAGCAAAGACCCCAACGAGAAGCGCGATCAC
ATGGTCCTGCTGGAGTTCGTGACCGCCGCCGGGATCACTCTCGGCATGGACGAGCTGTACAAGTCCGGAC
TCAGATCTCGAGCTCAAGCTTCGAATTCTAGGTCCAAGTTATAAGGATCCACCGGATCTAGATAACTGAT
CATAATCAGCCATACCACATTTGTAGAGGTTTTACTTGCTTTAAAAAACCTCCCACACCTCCCCCTGAAC
CTGAAACGTCGACAATCAACCTCTGGATTACAAAATTTGTGAAAGATTGACTGGTATTCTTAACTATGTT
GCTCCTTTTACGCTATGTGGATACGCTGCTTTAATGCCTTTGTATCATGCTATTGCTTCCCGTATGGCTT
TCATTTTCTCCTCCTTGTATAAATCCTGGTTGCTGTCTCTTTATGAGGAGTTGTGGCCCGTTGTCAGGCA
ACGTGGCGTGGTGTGCACTGTGTTTGCTGACGCAACCCCCACTGGTTGGGGCATTGCCACCACCTGTCAG
CTCCTTTCCGGGACTTTCGCTTTCCCCCTCCCTATTGCCACGGCGGAACTCATCGCCGCCTGCCTTGCCC
GCTGCTGGACAGGGGCTCGGCTGTTGGGCACTGACAATTCCGTGGTGTTGTCGGGGAAGCTGACGTCCTT
TCCATGGCTGCTCGCCTGTGTTGCCACCTGGATTCTGCGCGGGACGTCCTTCTGCTACGTCCCTTCGGCC
CTCAATCCAGCGGACCTTCCTTCCCGCGGCCTGCTGCCGGCTCTGCGGCCTCTTCCGCGTCTTCGCCTTC
GCCCTCAGACGAGTCGGATCTCCCTTTGGGCCGCCTCCCCGCCTGGAATTCGAGCTCGGTACCTTTAAGA
CCAATGACTTACAAGGCAGCTGTAGATCTTAGCCACTTTTTAAAAGAAAAGGGGGGACTGGAAGGGCTAA
TTCACTCCCAACGAAGACAAGATCTGCTTTTTGCTTGTACTGGGTCTCTCTGGTTAGACCAGATCTGAGC
CTGGGAGCTCTCTGGCTAACTAGGGAACCCACTGCTTAAGCCTCAATAAAGCTTGCCTTGAGTGCTTCAA
GTAGTGTGTGCCCGTCTGTTGTGTGACTCTGGTAACTAGAGATCCCTCAGACCCTTTTAGTCAGTGTGGA
AAATCTCTAGCAGTAGTAGTTCATGTCATCTTATTATTCAGTATTTATAACTTGCAAAGAAATGAATATC
AGAGAGTGAGAGGAACTTGTTTATTGCAGCTTATAATGGTTACAAATAAAGCAATAGCATCACAAATTTC
ACAAATAAAGCATTTTTTTCACTGCATTCTAGTTGTGGTTTGTCCAAACTCATCAATGTATCTTATCATG
TCTGGCTCTAGCTATCCCGCCCCTAACTCCGCCCATCCCGCCCCTAACTCCGCCCAGTTCCGCCCATTCT
CCGCCCCATGGCTGACTAATTTTTTTTATTTATGCAGAGGCCGAGGCCGCCTCGGCCTCTGAGCTATTCC
AGAAGTAGTGAGGAGGCTTTTTTGGAGGCCTAGGGACGTACCCAATTCGCCCTATAGTGAGTCGTATTAC
GCGCGCTCACTGGCCGTCGTTTTACAACGTCGTGACTGGGAAAACCCTGGCGTTACCCAACTTAATCGCC
TTGCAGCACATCCCCCTTTCGCCAGCTGGCGTAATAGCGAAGAGGCCCGCACCGATCGCCCTTCCCAACA
GTTGCGCAGCCTGAATGGCGAATGGG
[124 nt withheld, positions 4857-4980]
C
[91 nt withheld, positions 4982-5072]
A
[49 nt withheld, positions 5074-5122]
CCTTTGACGTTGGAGTCCACGTTCTTT
[37 nt withheld, positions 5150-5186]
ACCCTATCTCGGTCTATTCTTTTGATTTATAAGGGATTTTGCCGATTTCGGCCTATTGGTTAAAAAATGA
GCTGATTTAACAAAAATTTAACGCGAATTTTAACAAAATATTAACGCTTACAATTTAGGTGGCACTTTTC
GGGGAAATGTGCGCGGAACCCCTATTTGTTTATTTTTCTAAATACATTCAAATATGTATCCGCTCATGAG
ACAATAACCCTGATAAATGCTTCAATAATATTGAAAAAGGAAGAGTATGAGTATTCAACATTTCCGTGTC
GCCCTTATTCCCTTTTTTGCGGCATTTTGCCTTCCTGTTTTTGCTCACCCAGAAACGCTGGTGAAAGTAA
AAGATGCTGAAGATCAGTTGGGTGCACGAGTGGGTTACATCGAACTGGATCTCAACAGCGGTAAGATCCT
TGAGAGTTTTCGCCCCGAAGAACGTTTTCCAATGATGAGCACTTTTAAAGTTCTGCTATGTGGCGCGGTA
TTATCCCGTATTGACGCCGGGCAAGAGCAACTCGGTCGCCGCATACACTATTCTCAGAATGACTTGGTTG
AGTACTCACCAGTCACAGAAAAGCATCTTACGGATGGCATGACAGTAAGAGAATTATGCAGTGCTGCCAT
AACCATGAGTGATAACACTGCGGCCAACTTACTTCTGACAACGATCGGAGGACCGAAGGAGCTAACCGCT
TTTTTGCACAACATGGGGGATCATGTAACTCGCCTTGATCGTTGGGAACCGGAGCTGAATGAAGCCATAC
CAAACGACGAGCGTGACACCACGATGCCTGTAGCAATGGCAACAACGTTGCGCAAACTATTAACTGGCGA
ACTACTTACTCTAGCTTCCCGGCAACAATTAATAGACTGGATGGAGGCGGATAAAGTTGCAGGACCACTT
CTGCGCTCGGCCCTTCCGGCTGGCTGGTTTATTGCTGATAAATCTGGAGCCGGTGAGCGTGGGTCTCGCG
GTATCATTGCAGCACTGGGGCCAGATGGTAAGCCCTCCCGTATCGTAGTTATCTACACGACGGGGAGTCA
GGCAACTATGGATGAACGAAATAGACAGATCGCTGAGATAGGTGCCTCACTGATTAAGCATTGGTAACTG
TCAGACCAAGTTTACTCATATATACTTTAGATTGATTTAAAACTTCATTTTTAATTTAAAAGGATCTAGG
TGAAGATCCTTTTTGATAATCTCATGACCAAAATCCCTTAACGTGAGTTTTCGTTCCACTGAGCGTCAGA
CCCCGTAGAAAAGATCAAAGGATCTTCTTGAGATCCTTTTTTTCTGCGCGTAATCTGCTGCTTGCAAACA
AAAAAACCACCGCTACCAGCGGTGGTTTGTTTGCCGGATCAAGAGCTACCAACTCTTTTTCCGAAGGTAA
CTGGCTTCAGCAGAGCGCAGATACCAAATACTGTTCTTCTAGTGTAGCCGTAGTTAGGCCACCACTTCAA
GAACTCTGTAGCACCGCCTACATACCTCGCTCTGCTAATCCTGTTACCAGTGGCTGCTGCCAGTGGCGAT
AAGTCGTGTCTTACCGGGTTGGACTCAAGACGATAGTTACCGGATAAGGCGCAGCGGTCGGGCTGAACGG
GGGGTTCGTGCACACAGCCCAGCTTGGAGCGAACGACCTACACCGAACTGAGATACCTACAGCGTGAGCT
ATGAGAAAGCGCCACGCTTCCCGAAGGGAGAAAGGCGGACAGGTATCCGGTAAGCGGCAGGGTCGGAACA
GGAGAGCGCACGAGGGAGCTTCCAGGGGGAAACGCCTGGTATCTTTATAGTCCTGTCGGGTTTCGCCACC
TCTGACTTGAGCGTCGATTTTTGTGATGCTCGTCAGGGGGGCGGAGCCTATGGAAAAACGCCAGCAACGC
GGCCTTTTTACGGTTCCTGGCCTTTTGCTGGCCTTTTGCTCACATGTTCTTTCCTGCGTTATCCCCTGAT
TCTGTGGATAACCGTATTACCGCCTTTGAGTGAGCTGATACCGCTCGCCGCAGCCGAACGACCGAGCGCA
GCGAGTCAGTGAGCGAGGAAGCGGAAGAGCGCCCAATACGCAAACCGCCTCTCCCCGCGCGTTGGCCGAT
TCATTAATGCAGCTGGCACGACAGGTTTCCCGACTGGAAAGCGGGCAGTGAGCGCAACGCAATTAATGTG
AGTTAGCTCACTCATTAGGCACCCCAGGCTTTACACTTTATGCTTCCGGCTCGTATGTTGTGTGGAATTG
TGAGCGGATAACAATTTCACACAGGAAACAGCTATGACCATGATTACGCCAAGCGCGCAATTAACCCTCA
CTAAAGGGAACAAAAGCTGGAGCTGCAAGCTTAA
Features (pLannotate 1.2.2; 28 found; start..end, strand, type, name):
      1..227     +  promoter       RSV promoter: Rous sarcoma virus enhancer/promoter
    228..408     +  LTR            5' LTR (truncated): truncated 5' long terminal repeat (LTR) from HIV-1
    455..580     +  misc_feature   HIV-1 Ψ: packaging signal of human immunodeficiency virus type 1
    564..927     +  CDS            HIV-1 gag (fragment): gag protein from human immunodeficiency virus 1; gag
   1073..1306    +  misc_feature   RRE: The Rev response element (RRE) of HIV-1 allows for Rev-dependent mRNA export from the nucleus to the cytoplasm.
   1683..1783    +  CDS            Rev (fragment): human immunodeficiency virus 1 (HIV-1) Rev protein; rev; enhances nuclear export of unspliced and incompletely spliced viral mRNAs
   1802..1919    +  misc_feature   cPPT/CTS: central polypurine tract and central termination sequence of HIV-1
   1939..1962    -  misc_feature   MCS (fragment): pBluescript multiple cloning site
   1965..2475    +  promoter       hPGK promoter: human phosphoglycerate kinase 1 promoter
   2497..3213    +  CDS            EGFP: EGFP is a basic (constitutively fluorescent) green fluorescent protein published in 1996, derived from Aequorea victoria. It is reported to be a rapidly-maturing weak dimer with moderate acid sensitivity.
   3214..3249    +  misc_feature   MCS (fragment): multiple cloning site
   3287..3367    +  CDS            large T antigen (fragment): large T antigen from SV40 (simian virus 40)
   3374..3962    +  misc_feature   WPRE: woodchuck hepatitis virus posttranscriptional regulatory element
   3979..4047    +  CDS            nef (fragment): NEF_HV1Z2 - Experimental evidence at protein level: Swiss-Prot protein existence level 1. Extracellular Nef protein targets CD4(+) T-lymphocytes for apoptosis by interacting with CXCR4 surface receptors. From Human immunodeficiency virus type 1 group M subtype D (isolate Z2/CDC-Z34) (HIV-1).
   4049..4282    +  LTR            3' LTR (ΔU3): self-inactivating 3' long terminal repeat (LTR) from HIV-1
   4354..4475    +  polyA_signal   SV40 poly(A) signal: SV40 polyadenylation signal
   4515..4650    +  rep_origin     SV40 ori: SV40 origin of replication
   4671..4689    -  promoter       T7 promoter: promoter for bacteriophage T7 RNA polymerase
   4697..4852    +  CDS            lacZα (fragment): LacZα fragment of β-galactosidase; lacZ fragment
   4857..5285    +  rep_origin     f1 ori (sequence partly withheld): f1 bacteriophage origin of replication; arrow indicates direction of (+) strand synthesis
   5338..5442    +  promoter       AmpR promoter: bla
   5443..6303    +  CDS            AmpR: β-lactamase; bla; confers resistance to ampicillin, carbenicillin, and related antibiotics
   6474..7062    +  rep_origin     ori: high-copy-number ColE1/pMB1/pBR322/pUC origin of replication
   7245..7337    +  CDS            lacI (fragment): lac repressor; lacI; The lac repressor binds to the lac operator to inhibit transcription in E. coli. This inhibition can be relieved by adding lactose or isopropyl-β-D-thiogalactopyranoside (IPTG).
   7350..7371    +  protein_bind   CAP binding site: CAP binding activates transcription in the presence of cAMP. E. coli catabolite activator protein
   7386..7416    +  promoter       lac promoter: promoter for the E. coli lac operon
   7424..7440    +  protein_bind   lac operator: The lac repressor binds to the lac operator to inhibit transcription in E. coli. This inhibition can be relieved by adding lactose or isopropyl-β-D-thiogalactopyranoside (IPTG). lac repressor encoded by lacI
   7485..7503    +  promoter       T3 promoter: promoter for bacteriophage T3 RNA polymerase
