[The description below was written by a language model from this plasmid's Addgene catalogue record and pLannotate feature annotations shown in this document.]
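Description:
pRRLSIN.cPPT.PGK-GFP-PTS1.WPRE is a 7.5 kb third-generation, self-inactivating HIV-1-based lentiviral transfer vector for mammalian expression of a peroxisome-targeted EGFP. It derives from the pRRLSIN.cPPT.PGK-GFP.WPRE backbone. A short fragment of about 142 bp taken from an EGFP-SKL plasmid was swapped in between the BsrGI and SalI sites, adding a peroxisome targeting signal 1 (the serine-lysine-leucine tripeptide) to the C-terminus of EGFP. The plasmid is propagated in E. coli through a high-copy ColE1/pUC origin with ampicillin resistance. It also carries an f1 origin and remnants of a pBluescript-type lac/T7/T3 region. There is no drug selection marker for mammalian cells, so transduced cells are identified by their green fluorescence.

In packaging cells, the viral genome is transcribed from a chimeric RSV promoter fused to a truncated 5' LTR, which makes production Tat-independent. This is followed by the Ψ packaging signal with a partial gag sequence, the RRE for Rev-dependent nuclear export, and the cPPT/CTS, which improves nuclear import of the viral DNA in target cells. The internal cassette uses the human PGK promoter to drive EGFP-PTS1. The catalogue entry "Promoter: None" refers only to the inserted tag fragment. After the EGFP coding sequence the annotation shows a short multiple-cloning-site linker and a small SV40-derived fragment, both apparently carried over from the donor plasmid. A WPRE then enhances transcript expression. The ΔU3 3' LTR inactivates the LTR promoter after integration, and an SV40 poly(A) signal and SV40 origin lie outside the viral unit. The construct is used to label peroxisomes in live or fixed transduced cells, for example to evaluate peroxisome biogenesis.
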