Addgene plasmid #133282: pRRLSIN.cPPT.PGK-GFP-PTS1.WPRE
Purpose: Lentiviral expression of a peroxisomal eGFP
Depositing lab: Etienne Sokal. Depositing organization: Universite Catholique de Louvain. Publication: Accurate and live peroxisome biogenesis evaluation achieved by lentiviral expression of a green fluorescent protein fused to a peroxisome targeting signal 1. Demaret T, Courtoy GE, Ravau J, Van Der Smissen P, Najimi M, Sokal EM. Histochem Cell Biol. 2020 Mar 2. pii: 10.1007/s00418-020-01855-z. doi: 10.1007/s00418-020-01855-z. PubMed 32124009.
Backbone
  Vector backbone: pRRLSIN.cPPT.PGK-GFP.WPRE
  Backbone manufacturer: Trono Lab
  Backbone size w/o insert (bp): 7388
  Total vector size (bp): 7530
  Modifications to backbone: Peroxisome targeting signal 1 addition at the C-terminal of the eGFP
  Vector type: Mammalian Expression, Lentiviral
  Selectable markers: eGFP
Growth in bacteria
  Bacterial resistance: Ampicillin, 100 μg/mL
  Growth temperature: 37°C
  Growth strain: NEB Stable
  Copy number: High Copy
Gene/Insert
  Gene/Insert name: Peroxisome targeting signal 1 (alt names: SKL (serine-lysine-leucine); Peroxisomal localization for the eGFP)
  Insert size (bp): 142
  Promoter: None
  Tag / fusion protein: Peroxisome targeting signal 1 (C terminal on insert)
  Cloning method: Restriction Enzyme; 5′ cloning site BsrGI (not destroyed); 3′ cloning site SalI (not destroyed)
  Sequencing primers: 5′ GTGTTCCGCATTCTGCAAG; 3′ AGCAGCGTATCCACATAGCG
Resource information
  A portion of this plasmid was derived from a plasmid made by: Original plasmids come from AddGene (pEGFP-C1+SKL (Plasmid #53450) & pRRLSIN.cPPT.PGK-GFP.WPRE (Plasmid #12252))
Terms and licenses: Academic/Nonprofit Terms; Industry Terms: Not Available to Industry
Depositor comments: We are grateful to Trono lab members and Jay Brenman lab members for sharing the original plasmids used to make this plasmid.
How to cite: pRRLSIN.cPPT.PGK-GFP-PTS1.WPRE was a gift from Etienne Sokal (Addgene plasmid # 133282 ; http://n2t.net/addgene:133282 ; RRID:Addgene_133282)
